>Addgene plasmid #131114 | pcDNA4/TO-ORF66 C355A-2xStrep | addgene full sequence | sequence record 257492 | Addgene NGS Result
GACGGATCGGGAGATCTCCCGATCCCCTATGGTGCACTCTCAGTACAATCTGCTCTGATGCCGCATAGTT
AAGCCAGTATCTGCTCCCTGCTTGTGTGTTGGAGGTCGCTGAGTAGTGCGCGAGCAAAATTTAAGCTACA
ACAAGGCAAGGCTTGACCGACAATTGCATGAAGAATCTGCTTAGGGTTAGGCGTTTTGCGCTGCTTCGCG
ATGTACGGGCCAGATATACGCGTTGACATTGATTATTGACTAGTTATTAATAGTAATCAATTACGGGGTC
ATTAGTTCATAGCCCATATATGGAGTTCCGCGTTACATAACTTACGGTAAATGGCCCGCCTGGCTGACCG
CCCAACGACCCCCGCCCATTGACGTCAATAATGACGTATGTTCCCATAGTAACGCCAATAGGGACTTTCC
ATTGACGTCAATGGGTGGAGTATTTACGGTAAACTGCCCACTTGGCAGTACATCAAGTGTATCATATGCC
AAGTACGCCCCCTATTGACGTCAATGACGGTAAATGGCCCGCCTGGCATTATGCCCAGTACATGACCTTA
TGGGACTTTCCTACTTGGCAGTACATCTACGTATTAGTCATCGCTATTACCATGGTGATGCGGTTTTGGC
AGTACATCAATGGGCGTGGATAGCGGTTTGACTCACGGGGATTTCCAAGTCTCCACCCCATTGACGTCAA
TGGGAGTTTGTTTTGGCACCAAAATCAACGGGACTTTCCAAAATGTCGTAACAACTCCGCCCCATTGACG
CAAATGGGCGGTAGGCGTGTACGGTGGGAGGTCTATATAAGCAGAGCTCTCCCTATCAGTGATAGAGATC
TCCCTATCAGTGATAGAGATCGTCGACGAGCTCGTTTAGTGAACCGTCAGATCGCCTGGAGACGCCATCC
ACGCTGTTTTGACCTCCATAGAAGACACCGGGACCGATCCAGCCTCCGGACTCTAGCGTTTAAACTTAAG
CTTGGTACCGAGCTCGGATCATGGCCCTGGATCAGCGCTGGGATCGCTTTCTTGTGTCTTGGTTTGGTTT
GGATGAGGCCCAGCTGACGGCCCACCGCGTGTTCGAGGGCGAGAATGGCGTGCCAGTGGAGGAATATGTG
GCTTTTGTCATATTCGGGGAGCGGGGTTTCCAGGGAAACATGCCCTCCTGGGCCAGGCACCTGTTGGACC
GCCCGTCGCTGGCGCAGGCGATCGCCGTGTTGCGCGCTGGCTCAGACACCGTCGCCAAACAGGCGCAGAT
TTGTGCGGCGCAGCAGCTGCTTGGCGCCCACGTATGGGTTGTGGTGACGCTGTCCCGTGCCCAGGCCGCC
GACCATGCTAGGGCGATACCGCGCCACGTATGGGCAAAATACCTGTCGCTTCCATTTTCCAAGGCCTGTG
CCCAACTCTGCAAGCTGTTGGCGCTTTGCTCTCGCTTTCCGTTAGTGACCTGCTGTTCGAAGCCCCCACC
GTCGCTACCCTGGCTAAGGAAGAAGTGGCATGGGCCGTTGCCGCGTCGTCCCCTCCTGGAGGTGCCCTCG
CCCACCCGTCGCGGTGTGGCTGCGACCGGAGACGGTAACGGGCTCGGGATAGGGGCGGCAGATACCGGCC
TCCGGGAGGCCTTGGAGCGCGTCGCCCCTACGGTTCCCTGCGGTAACCCGTTCGACGCCATGCTTGGGTC
ACTGTGTTTTTTGAGCCTTATTAAGTCCCGCCACGTAGTGCTGCCCGCCTGCGAGCAGGAGGGACCTGGT
CTCGTGCGGAACCTTGGCAGGAGGCTTCTGGCATACAATGTTCTCTCCCCCTGCGTGTCCATACCCGTCA
TCTGTTCGCGCGTGGCCCGCGCGGCCCTTGCCAAGCGGGCGCGTTGCGCTCGGGCGGTTGTGTGCATGGA
GTGTGGACACTGTCTTAACTTTGGCAGGGGCAAGTTTCATACTGTCAATTTTCCTCCCACCAACGTGTTT
TTCAGCAGGGACAGGAAAGAGAAGCAGTTCACCATCTGTGCGACCACGGGGAGGATCTACTGTTCTTACT
GTGGCAGCGAACATATGAGGGTGTATCCCCTGGCCGATATTACCGGACGCGGGACCCTAGCACGCGTCGT
AATCAGGGCTGTCCTAGCTAACAACGCGGCCCTTGCCATTCGAGACCTAGATCAAACTGTCAGTTTTGTA
GTGCCTTGCCTTGGGACGCCCGACTGCGAGGCTGCCCTATTAAAGCACCGTGACGTGCGCGGACTGCTTC
AGCTCACCTCACAGCTGCTGGAGTTCTGTTGCGGGAAGTGTTCCTCCCTCGAGGGAGGCGGTGGATGGAG
CCACCCCCAGTTCGAGAAGGGCGGCGGCAGCGGCGGCGGCAGCGGCGGCGGCAGCTGGAGCCACCCCCAG
TTCGAGAAGGGGCCCGTTTAAACCCGCTGATCAGCCTCGACTGTGCCTTCTAGTTGCCAGCCATCTGTTG
TTTGCCCCTCCCCCGTGCCTTCCTTGACCCTGGAAGGTGCCACTCCCACTGTCCTTTCCTAATAAAATGA
GGAAATTGCATCGCATTGTCTGAGTAGGTGTCATTCTATTCTGGGGGGTGGGGTGGGGCAGGACAGCAAG
GGGGAGGATTGGGAAGACAATAGCAGGCATGCTGGGGATGCGGTGGGCTCTATGGCTTCTGAGGCGGAAA
GAACCAGCTGGGGCTCTAGGGGGTATCCCC
[124 nt withheld, positions 2691-2814]
C
[91 nt withheld, positions 2816-2906]
A
[49 nt withheld, positions 2908-2956]
CCTTTGACGTTGGAGTCCACGTTCTTT
[37 nt withheld, positions 2984-3020]
ACCCTATCTCGGTCTATTCTTTTGATTTATAAGGGATTTTGCCGATTTCGGCCTATTGGTTAAAAAATGA
GCTGATTTAACAAAAATTTAACGCGAATTAATTCTGTGGAATGTGTGTCAGTTAGGGTGTGGAAAGTCCC
CAGGCTCCCCAGCAGGCAGAAGTATGCAAAGCATGCATCTCAATTAGTCAGCAACCAGGTGTGGAAAGTC
CCCAGGCTCCCCAGCAGGCAGAAGTATGCAAAGCATGCATCTCAATTAGTCAGCAACCATAGTCCCGCCC
CTAACTCCGCCCATCCCGCCCCTAACTCCGCCCAGTTCCGCCCATTCTCCGCCCCATGGCTGACTAATTT
TTTTTATTTATGCAGAGGCCGAGGCCGCCTCTGCCTCTGAGCTATTCCAGAAGTAGTGAGGAGGCTTTTT
TGGAGGCCTAGGCTTTTGCAAAAAGCTCCCGGGAGCTTGTATATCCATTTTCGGATCTGATCAGCACGTG
TTGACAATTAATCATCGGCATAGTATATCGGCATAGTATAATACGACAAGGTGAGGAACTAAACCATGGC
CAAGTTGACCAGTGCCGTTCCGGTGCTCACCGCGCGCGACGTCGCCGGAGCGGTCGAGTTCTGGACCGAC
CGGCTCGGGTTCTCCCGGGACTTCGTGGAGGACGACTTCGCCGGTGTGGTCCGGGACGACGTGACCCTGT
TCATCAGCGCGGTCCAGGACCAGGTGGTGCCGGACAACACCCTGGCCTGGGTGTGGGTGCGCGGCCTGGA
CGAGCTGTACGCCGAGTGGTCGGAGGTCGTGTCCACGAACTTCCGGGACGCCTCCGGGCCGGCCATGACC
GAGATCGGCGAGCAGCCGTGGGGGCGGGAGTTCGCCCTGCGCGACCCGGCCGGCAACTGCGTGCACTTCG
TGGCCGAGGAGCAGGACTGACACGTGCTACGAGATTTCGATTCCACCGCCGCCTTCTATGAAAGGTTGGG
CTTCGGAATCGTTTTCCGGGACGCCGGCTGGATGATCCTCCAGCGCGGGGATCTCATGCTGGAGTTCTTC
GCCCACCCCAACTTGTTTATTGCAGCTTATAATGGTTACAAATAAAGCAATAGCATCACAAATTTCACAA
ATAAAGCATTTTTTTCACTGCATTCTAGTTGTGGTTTGTCCAAACTCATCAATGTATCTTATCATGTCTG
TATACCGTCGACCTCTAGCTAGAGCTTGGCGTAATCATGGTCATAGCTGTTTCCTGTGTGAAATTGTTAT
CCGCTCACAATTCCACACAACATACGAGCCGGAAGCATAAAGTGTAAAGCCTGGGGTGCCTAATGAGTGA
GCTAACTCACATTAATTGCGTTGCGCTCACTGCCCGCTTTCCAGTCGGGAAACCTGTCGTGCCAGCTGCA
TTAATGAATCGGCCAACGCGCGGGGAGAGGCGGTTTGCGTATTGGGCGCTCTTCCGCTTCCTCGCTCACT
GACTCGCTGCGCTCGGTCGTTCGGCTGCGGCGAGCGGTATCAGCTCACTCAAAGGCGGTAATACGGTTAT
CCACAGAATCAGGGGATAACGCAGGAAAGAACATGTGAGCAAAAGGCCAGCAAAAGGCCAGGAACCGTAA
AAAGGCCGCGTTGCTGGCGTTTTTCCATAGGCTCCGCCCCCCTGACGAGCATCACAAAAATCGACGCTCA
AGTCAGAGGTGGCGAAACCCGACAGGACTATAAAGATACCAGGCGTTTCCCCCTGGAAGCTCCCTCGTGC
GCTCTCCTGTTCCGACCCTGCCGCTTACCGGATACCTGTCCGCCTTTCTCCCTTCGGGAAGCGTGGCGCT
TTCTCATAGCTCACGCTGTAGGTATCTCAGTTCGGTGTAGGTCGTTCGCTCCAAGCTGGGCTGTGTGCAC
GAACCCCCCGTTCAGCCCGACCGCTGCGCCTTATCCGGTAACTATCGTCTTGAGTCCAACCCGGTAAGAC
ACGACTTATCGCCACTGGCAGCAGCCACTGGTAACAGGATTAGCAGAGCGAGGTATGTAGGCGGTGCTAC
AGAGTTCTTGAAGTGGTGGCCTAACTACGGCTACACTAGAAGAACAGTATTTGGTATCTGCGCTCTGCTG
AAGCCAGTTACCTTCGGAAAAAGAGTTGGTAGCTCTTGATCCGGCAAACAAACCACCGCTGGTAGCGGTG
GTTTTTTTGTTTGCAAGCAGCAGATTACGCGCAGAAAAAAAGGATCTCAAGAAGATCCTTTGATCTTTTC
TACGGGGTCTGACGCTCAGTGGAACGAAAACTCACGTTAAGGGATTTTGGTCATGAGATTATCAAAAAGG
ATCTTCACCTAGATCCTTTTAAATTAAAAATGAAGTTTTAAATCAATCTAAAGTATATATGAGTAAACTT
GGTCTGACAGTTACCAATGCTTAATCAGTGAGGCACCTATCTCAGCGATCTGTCTATTTCGTTCATCCAT
AGTTGCCTGACTCCCCGTCGTGTAGATAACTACGATACGGGAGGGCTTACCATCTGGCCCCAGTGCTGCA
ATGATACCGCGAGACCCACGCTCACCGGCTCCAGATTTATCAGCAATAAACCAGCCAGCCGGAAGGGCCG
AGCGCAGAAGTGGTCCTGCAACTTTATCCGCCTCCATCCAGTCTATTAATTGTTGCCGGGAAGCTAGAGT
AAGTAGTTCGCCAGTTAATAGTTTGCGCAACGTTGTTGCCATTGCTACAGGCATCGTGGTGTCACGCTCG
TCGTTTGGTATGGCTTCATTCAGCTCCGGTTCCCAACGATCAAGGCGAGTTACATGATCCCCCATGTTGT
GCAAAAAAGCGGTTAGCTCCTTCGGTCCTCCGATCGTTGTCAGAAGTAAGTTGGCCGCAGTGTTATCACT
CATGGTTATGGCAGCACTGCATAATTCTCTTACTGTCATGCCATCCGTAAGATGCTTTTCTGTGACTGGT
GAGTACTCAACCAAGTCATTCTGAGAATAGTGTATGCGGCGACCGAGTTGCTCTTGCCCGGCGTCAATAC
GGGATAATACCGCGCCACATAGCAGAACTTTAAAAGTGCTCATCATTGGAAAACGTTCTTCGGGGCGAAA
ACTCTCAAGGATCTTACCGCTGTTGAGATCCAGTTCGATGTAACCCACTCGTGCACCCAACTGATCTTCA
GCATCTTTTACTTTCACCAGCGTTTCTGGGTGAGCAAAAACAGGAAGGCAAAATGCCGCAAAAAAGGGAA
TAAGGGCGACACGGAAATGTTGAATACTCATACTCTTCCTTTTTCAATATTATTGAAGCATTTATCAGGG
TTATTGTCTCATGAGCGGATACATATTTGAATGTATTTAGAAAAATAAACAAATAGGGGTTCCGCGCACA
TTTCCCCGAAAAGTGCCACCTGACGTC
Features (pLannotate 1.2.2; 22 found; start..end, strand, type, name):
     28..80      -  misc_feature   bom (fragment): basis of mobility region from pBR322
    235..614     +  enhancer       CMV enhancer: human cytomegalovirus immediate early enhancer
    615..818     +  promoter       CMV promoter: human cytomegalovirus (CMV) immediate early promoter
    820..839     +  promoter       PLtetO-1 promoter (fragment): modified phage lambda PL promoter with tet operator sites (Lutz and Bujard, 1997)
    841..860     +  promoter       PLtetO-1 promoter (fragment): modified phage lambda PL promoter with tet operator sites (Lutz and Bujard, 1997)
    868..901     +  promoter       TRE3GV promoter (fragment): 3rd-generation Tet-responsive promoter that can be activated by binding of Tet-On® 3G, optimized for retroviral and lentiviral vectors
   1001..2287    +  CDS            ORF66: UL49_HHV8P - Protein inferred from homology: Swiss-Prot protein existence level 3. From Human herpesvirus 8 type P (isolate GK18) (HHV-8) (Kaposi's sarcoma-associated herpesvirus).
   2421..2645    +  polyA_signal   bGH poly(A) signal: bovine growth hormone polyadenylation signal
   2649..2670    +  promoter       SV40 promoter (fragment): SV40 enhancer and early promoter
   2691..3119    +  rep_origin     f1 ori (sequence partly withheld): f1 bacteriophage origin of replication; arrow indicates direction of (+) strand synthesis
   3133..3462    +  promoter       SV40 promoter: SV40 enhancer and early promoter
   3510..3557    +  promoter       EM7 promoter: synthetic bacterial promoter&nbsp
   3576..3950    +  CDS            BleoR: antibiotic-binding protein; Sh ble from Streptoalloteichus hindustanus; confers resistance to bleomycin, phleomycin, and Zeocin™
   3960..4085    +  CDS            ble (fragment): BLE_KLEPN - Experimental evidence at protein level: Swiss-Prot protein existence level 1. Binding protein with a strong affinity to the bleomycin family of antibiotics. Binds to CL990; an antimitotic-antibiotic compound. From Klebsiella pneumoniae.
   4080..4201    +  polyA_signal   SV40 poly(A) signal: SV40 polyadenylation signal
   4274..4290    -  protein_bind   lac operator: The lac repressor binds to the lac operator to inhibit transcription in E. coli. This inhibition can be relieved by adding lactose or isopropyl-β-D-thiogalactopyranoside (IPTG). lac repressor encoded by lacI
   4298..4328    -  promoter       lac promoter: promoter for the E. coli lac operon
   4343..4364    -  protein_bind   CAP binding site: CAP binding activates transcription in the presence of cAMP. E. coli catabolite activator protein
   4377..4469    -  CDS            lacI (fragment): lac repressor; lacI; The lac repressor binds to the lac operator to inhibit transcription in E. coli. This inhibition can be relieved by adding lactose or isopropyl-β-D-thiogalactopyranoside (IPTG).
   4652..5240    -  rep_origin     ori: high-copy-number ColE1/pMB1/pBR322/pUC origin of replication
   5411..6271    -  CDS            AmpR: β-lactamase; bla; confers resistance to ampicillin, carbenicillin, and related antibiotics
   6272..6376    -  promoter       AmpR promoter: bla
