[The description below was written by a language model from this plasmid's Addgene catalogue record and pLannotate feature annotations shown in this document.]
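Description:
pcDNA4/TO-ORF66 C355A-2xStrep is a mammalian expression plasmid of about 6.4 kb built on the commercial pcDNA4/TO backbone. It is propagated in E. coli through a high-copy ColE1/pUC-type origin with ampicillin selection from the bla gene. An f1 origin is also present. For selection in mammalian cells, the backbone carries a Sh ble (bleomycin/Zeocin resistance) cassette. This cassette is driven by the SV40 early promoter, with an EM7 bacterial promoter immediately upstream of the coding sequence, and it ends in an SV40 polyadenylation signal.

The payload is the full-length ORF66 coding sequence (amino acids 1–429, 1,287 bp) of Kaposi's sarcoma-associated herpesvirus (HHV-8), with cysteine 355 substituted by alanine. Transcription comes from the human CMV immediate-early enhancer/promoter and is terminated by the bovine growth hormone poly(A) signal. Two short tet operator matches lie directly downstream of the CMV promoter, which is the arrangement characteristic of the "TO" backbone. In cells that express the Tet repressor, this makes expression tetracycline- or doxycycline-inducible, while in cells lacking the repressor the promoter is constitutive. The catalogue entry lists a C-terminal 2xStrep tag supplied by the backbone. The automated annotation does not call it as a separate feature, but unannotated sequence lies between the end of the ORF66 CDS and the poly(A) signal where it would sit. The tag allows affinity purification on Strep-Tactin resin and detection of the protein.

The associated study examined conserved CxnC motifs in ORF66, which are required for viral late gene expression and for its interaction with ORF34. This point mutant is therefore suited to transfection-based assays comparing mutant and wild-type ORF66, such as co-purification experiments.
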