Addgene plasmid #131114: pcDNA4/TO-ORF66 C355A-2xStrep
Purpose: Expresses KSHV ORF66 a.a. 1-429 (full length) C355A mutant with a C-terminal 2xStrep tag in mammalian cells
Depositing lab: Britt Glaunsinger. Depositing organization: University of California, Berkeley. Publication: Conserved CxnC motifs in Kaposi's sarcoma-associated herpesvirus ORF66 are required for viral late gene expression and are essential for its interaction with ORF34. Didychuk AL, Castaneda AF, Kushnir LO, Huang CJ, Glaunsinger BA. J Virol. 2019 Oct 2. pii: JVI.01299-19. doi: 10.1128/JVI.01299-19. PubMed 31578296.
Backbone
  Vector backbone: pcDNA4/TO
  Backbone manufacturer: Thermo Fisher Scientific
  Backbone size w/o insert (bp): 5117
  Total vector size (bp): 6404
  Vector type: Mammalian Expression
Growth in bacteria
  Bacterial resistance: Ampicillin, 100 μg/mL
  Growth temperature: 37°C
  Growth strain: DH5alpha
  Copy number: High Copy
Gene/Insert
  Gene/Insert name: ORF66
  Species: Kaposi's Sarcoma Associated Herpesvirus (HHV-8)
  Insert size (bp): 1287
  Mutation: ORF66 a.a. 1-429 (full-length); cysteine 355 mutated to alanine
  Entrez Gene: ORF66 (a.k.a. HHV8GK18_gp75)
  Promoter: CMV
  Tag / fusion protein: 2xStrep (C terminal on backbone)
  Cloning method: Unknown
  Sequencing primers: 5′ CGCAAATGGGCGGTAGGCGTG; 3′ TAGAAGGCACAGTCGAGG
Terms and licenses: Academic/Nonprofit Terms; Industry Terms: Not Available to Industry
How to cite: pcDNA4/TO-ORF66 C355A-2xStrep was a gift from Britt Glaunsinger (Addgene plasmid # 131114 ; http://n2t.net/addgene:131114 ; RRID:Addgene_131114)
